Addgene plasmid #114601: pTWIN1-His6-Ssp-Htt18-90(Q18C)-22Q-A60C
Purpose: Bacterial expression of Htt fragment containing amino acids 18-90, with Q18C & A60C cysteine mutations and a 22 polyQ repeat
Depositing lab: Hilal Lashuel. Depositing organization: Swiss Federal Institute of Technology (EPFL). Publication: Monomeric Huntingtin Exon 1 Has Similar Overall Structural Features for Wild-Type and Pathological Polyglutamine Lengths. Warner JB 4th, Ruff KM, Tan PS, Lemke EA, Pappu RV, Lashuel HA. J Am Chem Soc. 2017 Oct 18;139(41):14456-14469. doi: 10.1021/jacs.7b06659. Epub 2017 Oct 9. PubMed 28937758.
Backbone
  Vector backbone: pTWIN1
  Backbone manufacturer: NEB
  Vector type: Bacterial Expression
Growth in bacteria
  Bacterial resistance: Ampicillin, 100 μg/mL
  Growth temperature: 30°C
  Growth strain: NEB Stable
  Copy number: Low Copy
Gene/Insert
  Gene/Insert name: Huntingtin Exon1 fragment
  Species: H. sapiens (human)
  Mutation: dNt17 (deletion of first 17 amino acids), Q18C, A60C; 22 polyQ repeat
  Entrez Gene: HTT (a.k.a. HD, IT15, LOMARS)
  Tag / fusion protein: His6-Ssp DnaB intein (N terminal on backbone)
  Cloning method: Ligation Independent Cloning
  Sequencing primers: 5′ T7; 3′ T7-Term
Terms and licenses: Academic/Nonprofit Terms; Industry Terms: Not Available to Industry
How to cite: pTWIN1-His6-Ssp-Htt18-90(Q18C)-22Q-A60C was a gift from Hilal Lashuel (Addgene plasmid # 114601 ; http://n2t.net/addgene:114601 ; RRID:Addgene_114601)
