[The description below was written by a language model from this plasmid's Addgene catalogue record and the feature table of its GenBank file.]
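Description:
pTWIN1-His6-Ssp-Htt18-90(Q18C)-22Q-A60C is a 6,034 bp bacterial expression plasmid built on the pTWIN1 intein-fusion backbone for producing a fragment of human huntingtin (HTT) exon 1 in E. coli. It carries a ColE1/pMB1-type origin together with the rop gene, which holds the plasmid at low copy number, consistent with the catalogue's low-copy designation. An M13/f1 phage origin is also present, and selection is by ampicillin through the bla (beta-lactamase) gene. Expression is driven by a T7 promoter followed by a lac operator and the T7 gene 10 ribosome binding site, and it ends at a T7 terminator. The plasmid-borne lacI gene supplies repressor, so transcription is IPTG-inducible in a host that provides T7 RNA polymerase. Copies of the rrnB T1 terminator lie upstream of the cassette, where such terminators generally limit read-through transcription.

The open reading frame begins with a 6xHis affinity tag. According to the catalogue entry, this is followed by the Ssp DnaB intein fused to the N-terminus of the huntingtin fragment. The feature table annotates only the His tag in this region, not the intein or the insert. The insert covers residues 18–90, so the first 17 amino acids are deleted. It contains a 22-glutamine repeat and two engineered cysteine substitutions, Q18C and A60C. In pTWIN1-type systems, self-cleavage of the Ssp DnaB intein at its C-terminal junction releases the target protein, which here would leave the Q18C cysteine as the N-terminal residue. An N-terminal cysteine is the kind of handle used for native chemical ligation, and a second cysteine can serve for site-specific labelling, although the record does not state these uses explicitly. The associated publication concerns the structural features of monomeric huntingtin exon 1 at wild-type and pathological polyglutamine lengths.
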