LOCUS       Exported 6034 bp ds-DNA circular SYN 13-MAY-2021
DEFINITION  Bacterial expression of Htt fragment containing amino acids 18-90,
            with Q18C.
ACCESSION   .
VERSION     .
KEYWORDS    pTWIN1-His6-Ssp-Htt18-90(Q18C)-22Q-A60C
SOURCE      synthetic DNA construct
  ORGANISM  synthetic DNA construct
REFERENCE   1 (bases 1 to 6034)
  AUTHORS   Warner JB 4th, Ruff KM, Tan PS, Lemke EA, Pappu RV, Lashuel HA
  TITLE     Monomeric Huntingtin Exon 1 Has Similar Overall Structural Features
            for Wild-Type and Pathological Polyglutamine Lengths.
  JOURNAL   J Am Chem Soc. 2017 Oct 18;139(41):14456-14469. doi:
            10.1021/jacs.7b06659. Epub 2017 Oct 9.
  PUBMED    28937758
REFERENCE   2 (bases 1 to 6034)
  AUTHORS   .
  TITLE     Direct Submission
  JOURNAL   Exported May 13, 2021 from SnapGene Server 1.1.58
            http://www.snapgene.com
FEATURES             Location/Qualifiers
     source          1..6034
                     /organism="synthetic DNA construct"
                     /mol_type="other DNA"
     primer_bind     143..162
                     /label=T7
                     /note="T7 promoter, forward primer"
     promoter        143..161
                     /label=T7 promoter
                     /note="promoter for bacteriophage T7 RNA polymerase"
     protein_bind    162..186
                     /label=lac operator
                     /bound_moiety="lac repressor encoded by lacI"
                     /note="The lac repressor binds to the lac operator to
                     inhibit transcription in E. coli. This inhibition can be
                     relieved by adding lactose or
                     isopropyl-beta-D-thiogalactopyranoside (IPTG)."
     RBS             201..223
                     /note="efficient ribosome binding site from bacteriophage
                     T7 gene 10 (Olins and Rangwala, 1989)"
     CDS             234..251
                     /codon_start=1
                     /product="6xHis affinity tag"
                     /label=6xHis
                     /translation="HHHHHH"
     primer_bind     complement(1003..1021)
                     /label=T7 Term
                     /note="T7 terminator, reverse primer"
     terminator      1017..1064
                     /label=T7 terminator
                     /note="transcription terminator for bacteriophage T7 RNA
                     polymerase"
     promoter        1124..1228
                     /gene="bla"
                     /label=AmpR promoter
     CDS             1229..2089
                     /codon_start=1
                     /gene="bla"
                     /product="beta-lactamase"
                     /label=AmpR
                     /note="confers resistance to ampicillin, carbenicillin, and
                     related antibiotics"
                     /translation="MSIQHFRVALIPFFAAFCLPVFAHPETLVKVKDAEDQLGARVGYI
                     ELDLNSGKILESFRPEERFPMMSTFKVLLCGAVLSRVDAGQEQLGRRIHYSQNDLVEYS
                     PVTEKHLTDGMTVRELCSAAITMSDNTAANLLLTTIGGPKELTAFLHNMGDHVTRLDRW
                     EPELNEAIPNDERDTTMPVAMATTLRKLLTGELLTLASRQQLIDWMEADKVAGPLLRSA
                     LPAGWFIADKSGAGERGSRGIIAALGPDGKPSRIVVIYTTGSQATMDERNRQIAEIGAS
                     LIKHW"
     primer_bind     complement(1447..1466)
                     /label=Amp-R
                     /note="Ampicillin resistance gene, reverse primer"
     rep_origin      complement(2131..2644)
                     /direction=LEFT
                     /label=M13 ori
                     /note="M13 bacteriophage origin of replication; arrow
                     indicates direction of (+) strand synthesis"
     primer_bind     complement(2326..2347)
                     /label=F1ori-F
                     /note="F1 origin, forward primer"
     primer_bind     2538..2557
                     /label=F1ori-R
                     /note="F1 origin, reverse primer"
     rep_origin      2755..3343
                     /direction=RIGHT
                     /label=ori
                     /note="high-copy-number ColE1/pMB1/pBR322/pUC origin of
                     replication"
     primer_bind     3244..3263
                     /label=pBR322ori-F
                     /note="pBR322 origin, forward primer"
     primer_bind     3497..3514
                     /label=L4440
                     /note="L4440 vector, forward primer"
     primer_bind     complement(3536..3555)
                     /label=pRS-marker
                     /note="pRS vectors, use to sequence yeast selectable
                     marker"
     primer_bind     3696..3718
                     /label=pGEX 3'
                     /note="pGEX vectors, reverse primer"
     CDS             complement(3712..3903)
                     /codon_start=1
                     /gene="rop"
                     /product="Rop protein, which maintains plasmids at low copy
                     number"
                     /label=rop
                     /translation="MTKQEKTALNMARFIRSQTLTLLEKLNELDADEQADICESLHDHA
                     DELYRSCLARFGDDGENL"
     CDS             complement(4460..5542)
                     /codon_start=1
                     /gene="lacI"
                     /product="lac repressor"
                     /label=lacI
                     /note="The lac repressor binds to the lac operator to
                     inhibit transcription in E. coli. This inhibition can be
                     relieved by adding lactose or
                     isopropyl-beta-D-thiogalactopyranoside (IPTG)."
                     /translation="MKPVTLYDVAEYAGVSYQTVSRVVNQASHVSAKTREKVEAAMAEL
                     NYIPNRVAQQLAGKQSLLIGVATSSLALHAPSQIVAAIKSRADQLGASVVVSMVERSGV
                     EACKAAVHNLLAQRVSGLIINYPLDDQDAIAVEAACTNVPALFLDVSDQTPINSIIFSH
                     EDGTRLGVEHLVALGHQQIALLAGPLSSVSARLRLAGWHKYLTRNQIQPIAEREGDWSA
                     MSGFQQTMQMLNEGIVPTAMLVANDQMALGAMRAITESGLRVGADISVVGYDDTEDSSC
                     YIPPLTTIKQDFRLLGQTSVDRLLQLSQGQAVKGNQLLPVSLVKRKTTLAPNTQTASPR
                     ALADSLMQLARQVSRLESGQ"
     primer_bind     5504..5523
                     /label=LacI-R
                     /note="LacI, reverse primer"
     promoter        complement(5543..5620)
                     /gene="lacI"
                     /label=lacI promoter
     terminator      5773..5859
                     /gene="Escherichia coli rrnB"
                     /label=rrnB T1 terminator
                     /note="transcription terminator T1 from the E. coli rrnB
                     gene"
     terminator      5956..8
                     /gene="Escherichia coli rrnB"
                     /label=rrnB T1 terminator
                     /note="transcription terminator T1 from the E. coli rrnB
                     gene"
ORIGIN
        1 ggacaaatcc gccgggagcg gatttgaacg ttgcgaagca acggcccgga gggtggcggg
       61 caggacgccc gccataaact gccaggaatt ggggatcgga attaattccc ggtttaaacc
      121 ggggatctcg atcccgcgaa attaatacga ctcactatag gggaattgtg agcggataac
      181 aattcccctc tagaaataat tttgtttaac tttaagaagg agatatacat atgcatcatc
      241 atcatcacca tagcggtgca attagcggtg atagcctgat tagcctggca agcaccggta
      301 aacgtgttag cattaaagat ctgctggatg agaaagattt tgagatttgg gccattaacg
      361 agcagaccat gaaactggaa agcgcaaaag ttagccgtgt tttttgcacc ggtaaaaaac
      421 tggtgtatat cctgaaaacc cgtctgggtc gtaccattaa agcaaccgca aatcatcgtt
      481 ttctgaccat tgatggttgg aaacgtctgg atgaactgag cctgaaagaa catattgcac
      541 tgcctcgtaa actggaaagt agcagcctgc aactgagtcc ggaaattgaa aaactgagcc
      601 agagcgatat ctattgggat agcattgtta gcattaccga aaccggtgtt gaagaagttt
      661 ttgatctgac cgttccgggt ccgcacaatt ttgttgcaaa tgatattatc gtgcataatt
      721 gccagcagca gcaacaacag cagcaacagc aacagcagca gcagcagcaa caacaacagc
      781 agcaacaacc gcctccgcct ccgccacctc ctcctccacc acagctgcct cagcctccgc
      841 ctcagtgtca gccgctgctg ccacagcctc agccacctcc accaccgcct ccacctccac
      901 ctggtccggc agttgcagaa gaaccgctgc atcgtccgta actgcaggaa ggggatccgg
      961 ctgctaacaa agcccgaaag gaagctgagt tggctgctgc caccgctgag caataactag
     1021 cataacccct tggggcctct aaacgggtct tgaggggttt tttgctgaaa ggaggaacta
     1081 tatccggata actacgtcag gtggcacttt tcggggaaat gtgcgcggaa cccctatttg
     1141 tttatttttc taaatacatt caaatatgta tccgctcatg agacaataac cctgataaat
     1201 gcttcaataa tattgaaaaa ggaagagtat gagtattcaa catttccgtg tcgcccttat
     1261 tccctttttt gcggcatttt gccttcctgt ttttgctcac ccagaaacgc tggtgaaagt
     1321 aaaagatgct gaagatcagt tgggtgcacg agtgggttac atcgaactgg atctcaacag
     1381 cggtaagatc cttgagagtt ttcgccccga agaacgtttc ccaatgatga gcacttttaa
     1441 agttctgcta tgtggcgcgg tattatcccg tgttgacgcc gggcaagagc aactcggtcg
     1501 ccgcatacac tattctcaga atgacttggt tgagtactca ccagtcacag aaaagcatct
     1561 tacggatggc atgacagtaa gagaattatg cagtgctgcc ataaccatga gtgataacac
     1621 tgcggccaac ttacttctga caacgatcgg aggaccgaag gagctaaccg cttttttgca
     1681 caacatgggg gatcatgtaa ctcgccttga tcgttgggaa ccggagctga atgaagccat
     1741 accaaacgac gagcgtgaca ccacgatgcc tgtagcaatg gcaacaacgt tgcgcaaact
     1801 attaactggc gaactactta ctctagcttc ccggcaacaa ttaatagact ggatggaggc
     1861 ggataaagtt gcaggaccac ttctgcgctc ggcccttccg gctggctggt ttattgctga
     1921 taaatctgga gccggtgagc gtgggtctcg cggtatcatt gcagcactgg ggccagatgg
     1981 taagccctcc cgtatcgtag ttatctacac gacggggagt caggcaacta tggatgaacg
     2041 aaatagacag atcgctgaga taggtgcctc actgattaag cattggtaac tgtcagacca
     2101 agtttactca tatatacttt agattgattt accccggttg ataatcagaa aagccccaaa
     2161 aacaggaaga ttgtataagc aaatatttaa attgtaaacg ttaatatttt gttaaaattc
     2221 gcgttaaatt tttgttaaat cagctcattt tttaaccaat aggccgaaat cggcaaaatc
     2281 ccttataaat caaaagaata gcccgagata gggttgagtg ttgttccagt ttggaacaag
     2341 agtccactat taaagaacgt ggactccaac gtcaaaggnn nnnnnnnnnn nnnnnnnnnn
     2401 nnnnnnnnnn nnnnnnnnnn nnnnnnnnnn nnnnnnnnnn nnnnnnnnnn nnnnnnnnnn
     2461 nnnnnnnnnn nnnnnnnnnn nnnnnnnnnn nnnnnnnnnn nnnnnnnnnn nnnnnnnnng
     2521 nnnnnnnnnn nnnnnnnnnn nnnnnnnnnn nnnnnnnnnn nnnnnnnnnn nnnnnnnnnn
     2581 nnnnnnnnnn nnnnnnnnnn nnnnnnnnnn nnnnnnnnnn nnnnnnnnnn nnnnnnnnnn
     2641 nnnnnaaagg atctaggtga agatcctttt tgataatctc atgaccaaaa tcccttaacg
     2701 tgagttttcg ttccactgag cgtcagaccc cgtagaaaag atcaaaggat cttcttgaga
     2761 tccttttttt ctgcgcgtaa tctgctgctt gcaaacaaaa aaaccaccgc taccagcggt
     2821 ggtttgtttg ccggatcaag agctaccaac tctttttccg aaggtaactg gcttcagcag
     2881 agcgcagata ccaaatactg tccttctagt gtagccgtag ttaggccacc acttcaagaa
     2941 ctctgtagca ccgcctacat acctcgctct gctaatcctg ttaccagtgg ctgctgccag
     3001 tggcgataag tcgtgtctta ccgggttgga ctcaagacga tagttaccgg ataaggcgca
     3061 gcggtcgggc tgaacggggg gttcgtgcac acagcccagc ttggagcgaa cgacctacac
     3121 cgaactgaga tacctacagc gtgagctatg agaaagcgcc acgcttcccg aagggagaaa
     3181 ggcggacagg tatccggtaa gcggcagggt cggaacagga gagcgcacga gggagcttcc
     3241 agggggaaac gcctggtatc tttatagtcc tgtcgggttt cgccacctct gacttgagcg
     3301 tcgatttttg tgatgctcgt caggggggcg gagcctatgg aaaaacgcca gcaacgcggc
     3361 ctttttacgg ttcctggcct tttgctggcc ttttgctcac atgttctttc ctgcgttatc
     3421 ccctgattct gtggataacc gtattaccgc ctttgagtga gctgataccg ctcgccgcag
     3481 ccgaacgacc gagcgcagcg agtcagtgag cgaggaagct atggtgcact ctcagtacaa
     3541 tctgctctga tgccgcatag ttaagccagt atacactccg ctatcgctac gtgactgggt
     3601 catggctgcg ccccgacacc cgccaacacc cgctgacgcg ccctgacggg cttgtctgct
     3661 cccggcatcc gcttacagac aagctgtgac cgtctccggg agctgcatgt gtcagaggtt
     3721 ttcaccgtca tcaccgaaac gcgcgaggca gctgcggtaa agctcatcag cgtggtcgtg
     3781 cagcgattca cagatgtctg cctgttcatc cgcgtccagc tcgttgagtt tctccagaag
     3841 cgttaatgtc tggcttctga taaagcgggc catgttaagg gcggtttttt cctgtttggt
     3901 cactgatgcc tccgtgtaag ggggatttct gttcatgggg gtaatgatac cgatgaaacg
     3961 agagaggatg ctcacgatac gggttactga tgatgaacat gcccggttac tggaacgttg
     4021 tgagggtaaa caactggcgg tatggatgcg gcgggaccag agaaaaatca ctcagggtca
     4081 atgccagccg aacgccagca agacgtagcc cagcgcgtcg gccgccatgc cggcgataat
     4141 ggcctgcttc tcgccgaaac gtttggtggc gggaccagtg acgaaggctt gagcgagggc
     4201 gtgcaagatt ccgaataccg caagcgacag gccgatcatc gtcgcgctcc agcgaaagcg
     4261 gtcctcgccg aaaatgaccc agagcgctgc cggcacctgt cctacgagtt gcatgataaa
     4321 gaagacagtc ataagtgcgg cgacgatagt catgccccgc gcccaccgga aggagctgac
     4381 tgggttgaag gctctcaagg gcatcggtcg agatcccggt gcctaatgag tgagctaact
     4441 tacattaatt gcgttgcgct cactgcccgc tttccagtcg ggaaacctgt cgtgccagct
     4501 gcattaatga atcggccaac gcgcggggag aggcggtttg cgtattgggc gccagggtgg
     4561 tttttctttt caccagtgag acgggcaaca gctgattgcc cttcaccgcc tggccctgag
     4621 agagttgcag caagcggtcc acgctggttt gccccagcag gcgaaaatcc tgtttgatgg
     4681 tggttaacgg cgggatataa catgagctgt cttcggtatc gtcgtatccc actaccgaga
     4741 tatccgcacc aacgcgcagc ccggactcgg taatggcgcg cattgcgccc agcgccatct
     4801 gatcgttggc aaccagcatc gcagtgggaa cgatgccctc attcagcatt tgcatggttt
     4861 gttgaaaacc ggacatggca ctccagtcgc cttcccgttc cgctatcggc tgaatttgat
     4921 tgcgagtgag atatttatgc cagccagcca gacgcagacg cgccgagaca gaacttaatg
     4981 ggcccgctaa cagcgcgatt tgctggtgac ccaatgcgac cagatgctcc acgcccagtc
     5041 gcgtaccgtc ttcatgggag aaaataatac tgttgatggg tgtctggtca gagacatcaa
     5101 gaaataacgc cggaacatta gtgcaggcag cttccacagc aatggcatcc tggtcatcca
     5161 gcggatagtt aatgatcagc ccactgacgc gttgcgcgag aagattgtgc accgccgctt
     5221 tacaggcttc gacgccgctt cgttctacca tcgacaccac cacgctggca cccagttgat
     5281 cggcgcgaga tttaatcgcc gcgacaattt gcgacggcgc gtgcagggcc agactggagg
     5341 tggcaacgcc aatcagcaac gactgtttgc ccgccagttg ttgtgccacg cggttgggaa
     5401 tgtaattcag ctccgccatc gccgcttcca ctttttcccg cgttttcgca gaaacgtggc
     5461 tggcctggtt caccacgcgg gaaacggtct gataagagac accggcatac tctgcgacat
     5521 cgtataacgt tactggtttc acattcacca ccctgaattg actctcttcc gggcgctatc
     5581 atgccatacc gcgaaaggtt ttgcgccatt cgatggtgtc cgggatctcg acgctctccc
     5641 ttatgcgact cctgcattag gaagcagccc agtagtaggt tgaggccgtt gagcaccgcc
     5701 gccgcaagga atggtgcatg ccggcatgcc gccctttcgt cttcaagaat taattcccaa
     5761 ttccccaggc atcaaataaa acgaaaggct cagtcgaaag actgggcctt tcgttttatc
     5821 tgttgtttgt cggtgaacgc tctcctgagt aggacaaatc cgccgggagc ggatttgaac
     5881 gttgcgaagc aacggcccgg agggtggcgg gcaggacgcc cgccataaac tgccaggaat
     5941 taattcccca ggcatcaaat aaaacgaaag gctcagtcga aagactgggc ctttcgtttt
     6001 atctgttgtt tgtcggtgaa cgctctcctg agta
//
